Addgene plasmid #197001: pCDNA4/TO-SPOP-myc (WT)
Purpose: Mammalian inducible expression construct of myc-tagged SPOP
Depositing lab: Tanja Mittag. Depositing organization: St. Jude Children's Research Hospital. Publication: Higher-order SPOP assembly reveals a basis for cancer mutant dysregulation. Cuneo MJ, O'Flynn BG, Lo YH, Sabri N, Mittag T. Mol Cell. 2023 Mar 2;83(5):731-745.e4. doi: 10.1016/j.molcel.2022.12.033. Epub 2023 Jan 23. PubMed 36693379.
Backbone
  Vector backbone: pcDNA4/TO/myc
  Vector type: Mammalian Expression
Growth in bacteria
  Bacterial resistance: Ampicillin, 100 μg/mL
  Growth temperature: 37°C
  Growth strain: DH5alpha
  Copy number: High Copy
Gene/Insert
  Gene/Insert name: SPOP
  Species: M. musculus (mouse)
  Entrez Gene: Spop (a.k.a. Pcif1, TEF2)
  Tag / fusion protein: myc (C terminal on backbone)
  Mutation: -
  Cloning method: Restriction Enzyme; 5′ cloning site unknown (unknown if destroyed); 3′ cloning site unknown (unknown if destroyed)
Terms and licenses: Academic/Nonprofit Terms; Industry Terms: Not Available to Industry
How to cite: pCDNA4/TO-SPOP-myc (WT) was a gift from Tanja Mittag (Addgene plasmid # 197001 ; http://n2t.net/addgene:197001 ; RRID:Addgene_197001)
