[The description below was written by a language model from this plasmid's Addgene catalogue record and pLannotate feature annotations shown in this document.]
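Description:
pCDNA4/TO-SPOP-myc (WT) is a mammalian expression plasmid built on the pcDNA4/TO/myc backbone for tetracycline-regulated production of wild-type SPOP carrying a C-terminal myc epitope supplied by the backbone. SPOP is the substrate-adaptor subunit of a cullin-3–RING (BTB-CUL3-RBX1) E3 ubiquitin ligase that directs target proteins to ubiquitination, most often leading to proteasomal degradation. The catalogue entry lists the insert species as mouse, whereas the automated annotation matched the 1.1 kb coding region to the human SPOP protein entry; the record does not resolve this difference. The myc tag is not called out as a separate feature in the annotation, and the restriction sites used for cloning are not recorded.

Expression is driven by the human CMV immediate-early enhancer and promoter, followed directly by two short tet operator matches (annotated as PLtetO-1 and TRE fragments). In cells that express the Tet repressor, these operators keep the CMV promoter silent until tetracycline or doxycycline is added; in cells that lack the repressor, the promoter would be expected to act constitutively. The transcript ends at a bovine growth hormone polyadenylation signal. A second cassette places the Sh ble bleomycin/Zeocin resistance gene under tandem SV40 early and bacterial EM7 promoters with an SV40 poly(A) signal, allowing selection of stable mammalian lines. In E. coli the plasmid is maintained through a high-copy ColE1/pUC-type origin and ampicillin resistance (bla), and it also carries an f1 phage origin. The plasmid serves as the wild-type SPOP construct for inducible expression, and its associated study concerns SPOP higher-order assembly and cancer mutants.
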