Features (pLannotate 1.2.2; 22 found; start..end, strand, type, name):
     28..80      -  misc_feature   bom (fragment): basis of mobility region from pBR322
    235..614     +  enhancer       CMV enhancer: human cytomegalovirus immediate early enhancer
    615..818     +  promoter       CMV promoter: human cytomegalovirus (CMV) immediate early promoter
    820..839     +  promoter       PLtetO-1 promoter (fragment): modified phage lambda PL promoter with tet operator sites (Lutz and Bujard, 1997)
    841..860     +  promoter       PLtetO-1 promoter (fragment): modified phage lambda PL promoter with tet operator sites (Lutz and Bujard, 1997)
    868..901     +  promoter       TRE3GV promoter (fragment): 3rd-generation Tet-responsive promoter that can be activated by binding of Tet-On® 3G, optimized for retroviral and lentiviral vectors
   1037..2158    +  CDS            SPOP: SPOP_HUMAN - Experimental evidence at protein level: Swiss-Prot protein existence level 1. Component of a cullin-RING-based BCR (BTB-CUL3-RBX1) E3 ubiquitin-protein ligase complex that mediates the ubiquitination of target proteins, leading most often to their proteasomal degradation. In complex with CUL3, involved in ubiquitination and proteasomal degradation of BRMS1, DAXX, PDX1/IPF1, GLI2 and GLI3. In complex with CUL3, involved in ubiquitination of MACROH2A1 and BMI1; this does not lead to their proteasomal degradation. Inhibits transcriptional activation of PDX1/IPF1 targets, such as insu
   2280..2504    +  polyA_signal   bGH poly(A) signal: bovine growth hormone polyadenylation signal
   2508..2529    +  promoter       SV40 promoter (fragment): SV40 enhancer and early promoter
   2550..2978    +  rep_origin     f1 ori (sequence partly withheld): f1 bacteriophage origin of replication; arrow indicates direction of (+) strand synthesis
   2992..3321    +  promoter       SV40 promoter: SV40 enhancer and early promoter
   3369..3416    +  promoter       EM7 promoter: synthetic bacterial promoter&nbsp
   3435..3809    +  CDS            BleoR: antibiotic-binding protein; Sh ble from Streptoalloteichus hindustanus; confers resistance to bleomycin, phleomycin, and Zeocin™
   3819..3944    +  CDS            ble (fragment): BLE_KLEPN - Experimental evidence at protein level: Swiss-Prot protein existence level 1. Binding protein with a strong affinity to the bleomycin family of antibiotics. Binds to CL990; an antimitotic-antibiotic compound. From Klebsiella pneumoniae.
   3939..4060    +  polyA_signal   SV40 poly(A) signal: SV40 polyadenylation signal
   4133..4149    -  protein_bind   lac operator: The lac repressor binds to the lac operator to inhibit transcription in E. coli. This inhibition can be relieved by adding lactose or isopropyl-β-D-thiogalactopyranoside (IPTG). lac repressor encoded by lacI
   4157..4187    -  promoter       lac promoter: promoter for the E. coli lac operon
   4202..4223    -  protein_bind   CAP binding site: CAP binding activates transcription in the presence of cAMP. E. coli catabolite activator protein
   4236..4328    -  CDS            lacI (fragment): lac repressor; lacI; The lac repressor binds to the lac operator to inhibit transcription in E. coli. This inhibition can be relieved by adding lactose or isopropyl-β-D-thiogalactopyranoside (IPTG).
   4511..5099    -  rep_origin     ori: high-copy-number ColE1/pMB1/pBR322/pUC origin of replication
   5270..6130    -  CDS            AmpR: β-lactamase; bla; confers resistance to ampicillin, carbenicillin, and related antibiotics
   6131..6235    -  promoter       AmpR promoter: bla
>Addgene plasmid #197001 | pCDNA4/TO-SPOP-myc (WT) | addgene full sequence | sequence record 389453 | Addgene NGS Result
GACGGATCGGGAGATCTCCCGATCCCCTATGGTGCACTCTCAGTACAATCTGCTCTGATGCCGCATAGTT
AAGCCAGTATCTGCTCCCTGCTTGTGTGTTGGAGGTCGCTGAGTAGTGCGCGAGCAAAATTTAAGCTACA
ACAAGGCAAGGCTTGACCGACAATTGCATGAAGAATCTGCTTAGGGTTAGGCGTTTTGCGCTGCTTCGCG
ATGTACGGGCCAGATATACGCGTTGACATTGATTATTGACTAGTTATTAATAGTAATCAATTACGGGGTC
ATTAGTTCATAGCCCATATATGGAGTTCCGCGTTACATAACTTACGGTAAATGGCCCGCCTGGCTGACCG
CCCAACGACCCCCGCCCATTGACGTCAATAATGACGTATGTTCCCATAGTAACGCCAATAGGGACTTTCC
ATTGACGTCAATGGGTGGAGTATTTACGGTAAACTGCCCACTTGGCAGTACATCAAGTGTATCATATGCC
AAGTACGCCCCCTATTGACGTCAATGACGGTAAATGGCCCGCCTGGCATTATGCCCAGTACATGACCTTA
TGGGACTTTCCTACTTGGCAGTACATCTACGTATTAGTCATCGCTATTACCATGGTGATGCGGTTTTGGC
AGTACATCAATGGGCGTGGATAGCGGTTTGACTCACGGGGATTTCCAAGTCTCCACCCCATTGACGTCAA
TGGGAGTTTGTTTTGGCACCAAAATCAACGGGACTTTCCAAAATGTCGTAACAACTCCGCCCCATTGACG
CAAATGGGCGGTAGGCGTGTACGGTGGGAGGTCTATATAAGCAGAGCTCTCCCTATCAGTGATAGAGATC
TCCCTATCAGTGATAGAGATCGTCGACGAGCTCGTTTAGTGAACCGTCAGATCGCCTGGAGACGCCATCC
ACGCTGTTTTGACCTCCATAGAAGACACCGGGACCGATCCAGCCTCCGGACTCTAGCGTTTAAACTTAAG
CTTGGTACCGAGCTCGGATCCACTAGTCCAGTGTGGTGGAATTCTGCAGATATCCAATGTCAAGGGTTCC
AAGTCCTCCACCTCCGGCAGAAATGTCGAGTGGTCCCGTTGCCGAGAGCTGGTGCTATACACAGATCAAG
GTAGTGAAGTTCTCCTACATGTGGACCATCAATAACTTTAGTTTTTGCCGGGAGGAAATGGGTGAAGTCA
TAAAAAGTTCAACTTTTTCATCAGGAGCCAATGATAAACTGAAATGGTGTTTGCGAGTAAACCCGAAAGG
GCTAGATGAAGAAAGCAAAGATTACCTGTCGCTTTACCTGTTGTTGGTCAGCTGTCCAAAGAGTGAAGTT
CGGGCAAAGTTCAAGTTCTCCATCCTGAATGCCAAGGGAGAAGAAACCAAAGCTATGGAGAGTCAGCGAG
CTTATAGGTTCGTGCAAGGCAAAGACTGGGGATTCAAAAAATTCATCCGCAGAGATTTTCTCTTGGACGA
GGCCAATGGGCTTCTCCCTGATGACAAGCTCACCCTCTTCTGTGAGGTGAGTGTAGTACAAGACTCTGTC
AATATTTCTGGGCAGAATACTATGAACATGGTAAAGGTTCCTGAATGCCGGTTGGCAGATGAGTTAGGAG
GGCTGTGGGAGAACTCTCGATTCACCGACTGCTGCTTGTGTGTGGCTGGTCAAGAATTCCAGGCTCACAA
GGCTATCTTAGCAGCTCGGTCTCCAGTCTTCAGTGCCATGTTTGAACATGAAATGGAGGAGAGCAAAAAG
AATCGGGTTGAGATTAACGACGTGGAGCCTGAGGTGTTTAAGGAGATGATGTGCTTCATCTACACGGGGA
AGGCGCCGAACCTCGACAAGATGGCTGACGACTTGCTGGCAGCTGCCGATAAGTACGCCCTGGAGCGTCT
GAAGGTCATGTGTGAGGACGCCCTCTGCAGTAACCTCTCTGTGGAGAACGCTGCAGAGATTCTCATCCTG
GCTGACCTCCACAGCGCAGATCAGCTGAAGACGCAGGCAGTTGATTTCATCAACTATCATGCTTCGGATG
TCTTGGAGACCTCTGGGTGGAAGTCAATGGTGGTGTCACATCCCCACTTAGTGGCAGAAGCATACCGTTC
TCTGGCTTCAGCACAGTGCCCTTTCCTGGGGCCCCCACGCAAACGCCTGAAGCAATCCTGGCGGCCGCTC
GAGTCTAGAGGGCCCTTCGAACAAAAACTCATCTCAGAAGAGGATCTGAATATGCATACCGGTCATCATC
ACCATCACCATTGAGTTTAAACCCGCTGATCAGCCTCGACTGTGCCTTCTAGTTGCCAGCCATCTGTTGT
TTGCCCCTCCCCCGTGCCTTCCTTGACCCTGGAAGGTGCCACTCCCACTGTCCTTTCCTAATAAAATGAG
GAAATTGCATCGCATTGTCTGAGTAGGTGTCATTCTATTCTGGGGGGTGGGGTGGGGCAGGACAGCAAGG
GGGAGGATTGGGAAGACAATAGCAGGCATGCTGGGGATGCGGTGGGCTCTATGGCTTCTGAGGCGGAAAG
AACCAGCTGGGGCTCTAGGGGGTATCCCC
[124 nt withheld, positions 2550-2673]
C
[91 nt withheld, positions 2675-2765]
A
[49 nt withheld, positions 2767-2815]
CCTTTGACGTTGGAGTCCACGTTCTTT
[37 nt withheld, positions 2843-2879]
ACCCTATCTCGGTCTATTCTTTTGATTTATAAGGGATTTTGCCGATTTCGGCCTATTGGTTAAAAAATGA
GCTGATTTAACAAAAATTTAACGCGAATTAATTCTGTGGAATGTGTGTCAGTTAGGGTGTGGAAAGTCCC
CAGGCTCCCCAGCAGGCAGAAGTATGCAAAGCATGCATCTCAATTAGTCAGCAACCAGGTGTGGAAAGTC
CCCAGGCTCCCCAGCAGGCAGAAGTATGCAAAGCATGCATCTCAATTAGTCAGCAACCATAGTCCCGCCC
CTAACTCCGCCCATCCCGCCCCTAACTCCGCCCAGTTCCGCCCATTCTCCGCCCCATGGCTGACTAATTT
TTTTTATTTATGCAGAGGCCGAGGCCGCCTCTGCCTCTGAGCTATTCCAGAAGTAGTGAGGAGGCTTTTT
TGGAGGCCTAGGCTTTTGCAAAAAGCTCCCGGGAGCTTGTATATCCATTTTCGGATCTGATCAGCACGTG
TTGACAATTAATCATCGGCATAGTATATCGGCATAGTATAATACGACAAGGTGAGGAACTAAACCATGGC
CAAGTTGACCAGTGCCGTTCCGGTGCTCACCGCGCGCGACGTCGCCGGAGCGGTCGAGTTCTGGACCGAC
CGGCTCGGGTTCTCCCGGGACTTCGTGGAGGACGACTTCGCCGGTGTGGTCCGGGACGACGTGACCCTGT
TCATCAGCGCGGTCCAGGACCAGGTGGTGCCGGACAACACCCTGGCCTGGGTGTGGGTGCGCGGCCTGGA
CGAGCTGTACGCCGAGTGGTCGGAGGTCGTGTCCACGAACTTCCGGGACGCCTCCGGGCCGGCCATGACC
GAGATCGGCGAGCAGCCGTGGGGGCGGGAGTTCGCCCTGCGCGACCCGGCCGGCAACTGCGTGCACTTCG
TGGCCGAGGAGCAGGACTGACACGTGCTACGAGATTTCGATTCCACCGCCGCCTTCTATGAAAGGTTGGG
CTTCGGAATCGTTTTCCGGGACGCCGGCTGGATGATCCTCCAGCGCGGGGATCTCATGCTGGAGTTCTTC
GCCCACCCCAACTTGTTTATTGCAGCTTATAATGGTTACAAATAAAGCAATAGCATCACAAATTTCACAA
ATAAAGCATTTTTTTCACTGCATTCTAGTTGTGGTTTGTCCAAACTCATCAATGTATCTTATCATGTCTG
TATACCGTCGACCTCTAGCTAGAGCTTGGCGTAATCATGGTCATAGCTGTTTCCTGTGTGAAATTGTTAT
CCGCTCACAATTCCACACAACATACGAGCCGGAAGCATAAAGTGTAAAGCCTGGGGTGCCTAATGAGTGA
GCTAACTCACATTAATTGCGTTGCGCTCACTGCCCGCTTTCCAGTCGGGAAACCTGTCGTGCCAGCTGCA
TTAATGAATCGGCCAACGCGCGGGGAGAGGCGGTTTGCGTATTGGGCGCTCTTCCGCTTCCTCGCTCACT
GACTCGCTGCGCTCGGTCGTTCGGCTGCGGCGAGCGGTATCAGCTCACTCAAAGGCGGTAATACGGTTAT
CCACAGAATCAGGGGATAACGCAGGAAAGAACATGTGAGCAAAAGGCCAGCAAAAGGCCAGGAACCGTAA
AAAGGCCGCGTTGCTGGCGTTTTTCCATAGGCTCCGCCCCCCTGACGAGCATCACAAAAATCGACGCTCA
AGTCAGAGGTGGCGAAACCCGACAGGACTATAAAGATACCAGGCGTTTCCCCCTGGAAGCTCCCTCGTGC
GCTCTCCTGTTCCGACCCTGCCGCTTACCGGATACCTGTCCGCCTTTCTCCCTTCGGGAAGCGTGGCGCT
TTCTCATAGCTCACGCTGTAGGTATCTCAGTTCGGTGTAGGTCGTTCGCTCCAAGCTGGGCTGTGTGCAC
GAACCCCCCGTTCAGCCCGACCGCTGCGCCTTATCCGGTAACTATCGTCTTGAGTCCAACCCGGTAAGAC
ACGACTTATCGCCACTGGCAGCAGCCACTGGTAACAGGATTAGCAGAGCGAGGTATGTAGGCGGTGCTAC
AGAGTTCTTGAAGTGGTGGCCTAACTACGGCTACACTAGAAGAACAGTATTTGGTATCTGCGCTCTGCTG
AAGCCAGTTACCTTCGGAAAAAGAGTTGGTAGCTCTTGATCCGGCAAACAAACCACCGCTGGTAGCGGTG
GTTTTTTTGTTTGCAAGCAGCAGATTACGCGCAGAAAAAAAGGATCTCAAGAAGATCCTTTGATCTTTTC
TACGGGGTCTGACGCTCAGTGGAACGAAAACTCACGTTAAGGGATTTTGGTCATGAGATTATCAAAAAGG
ATCTTCACCTAGATCCTTTTAAATTAAAAATGAAGTTTTAAATCAATCTAAAGTATATATGAGTAAACTT
GGTCTGACAGTTACCAATGCTTAATCAGTGAGGCACCTATCTCAGCGATCTGTCTATTTCGTTCATCCAT
AGTTGCCTGACTCCCCGTCGTGTAGATAACTACGATACGGGAGGGCTTACCATCTGGCCCCAGTGCTGCA
ATGATACCGCGAGACCCACGCTCACCGGCTCCAGATTTATCAGCAATAAACCAGCCAGCCGGAAGGGCCG
AGCGCAGAAGTGGTCCTGCAACTTTATCCGCCTCCATCCAGTCTATTAATTGTTGCCGGGAAGCTAGAGT
AAGTAGTTCGCCAGTTAATAGTTTGCGCAACGTTGTTGCCATTGCTACAGGCATCGTGGTGTCACGCTCG
TCGTTTGGTATGGCTTCATTCAGCTCCGGTTCCCAACGATCAAGGCGAGTTACATGATCCCCCATGTTGT
GCAAAAAAGCGGTTAGCTCCTTCGGTCCTCCGATCGTTGTCAGAAGTAAGTTGGCCGCAGTGTTATCACT
CATGGTTATGGCAGCACTGCATAATTCTCTTACTGTCATGCCATCCGTAAGATGCTTTTCTGTGACTGGT
GAGTACTCAACCAAGTCATTCTGAGAATAGTGTATGCGGCGACCGAGTTGCTCTTGCCCGGCGTCAATAC
GGGATAATACCGCGCCACATAGCAGAACTTTAAAAGTGCTCATCATTGGAAAACGTTCTTCGGGGCGAAA
ACTCTCAAGGATCTTACCGCTGTTGAGATCCAGTTCGATGTAACCCACTCGTGCACCCAACTGATCTTCA
GCATCTTTTACTTTCACCAGCGTTTCTGGGTGAGCAAAAACAGGAAGGCAAAATGCCGCAAAAAAGGGAA
TAAGGGCGACACGGAAATGTTGAATACTCATACTCTTCCTTTTTCAATATTATTGAAGCATTTATCAGGG
TTATTGTCTCATGAGCGGATACATATTTGAATGTATTTAGAAAAATAAACAAATAGGGGTTCCGCGCACA
TTTCCCCGAAAAGTGCCACCTGACGTC
